>Addgene plasmid #48299 | Gal1/10 His6-MBP TEV Ade S. cerevisiae expression vector (12ADE-C) | depositor full sequence | sequence record 73681 | Gal1/10 His6-MBP TEV Ade S. cerevisiae expression vector (12ADE-C) sequence 9643 bps
AATGGACGATATCCCGCAAGAGGCCCCGGCAGTACCGGCATAACCAAGCCTATGCCTACAGCCTTCCAGG
TGACGGTGCCGAGATTGACCATGAACGCCTTGTTAGATTTCTACACCGGTGCCTGACTGCGTTAGCAATT
TAACTGTGATAAACTACCGCATTAAAGCTTTTTCTTTCCAATTTTTTTTTTTTCGTCATTATAAAAATCA
TTACGACCGAGATTCCCGGGGGAACCACTAGTTCTAGAGCGGCCGCCACCGCGGTGGAGCTCCAGCTTTT
GTTCCCTTTAGTGAGGGTTAATTGCGCGCTTGGCGTAATCATGGTCATAGCTGTTTCCTGTGTGAAATTG
TTATCCGCTCACAATTCCACACAACATACGAGCCGGAAGCATAAAGTGTAAAGCCTGGGGTGCCTAATGA
GTGAGCTAACTCACATTAATTGCGTTGCGCTCACTGCCCGCTTTCCAGTCGGGAAACCTGTCGTGCCAGC
TGCATTAATGAATCGGCCAACGCGCGGGGAGAGGCGGTTTGCGTATTGGGCGCTCTTCCGCTTCCTCGCT
CACTGACTCGCTGCGCTCGGTCGTTCGGCTGCGGCGAGCGGTATCAGCTCACTCAAAGGCGGTAATACGG
TTATCCACAGAATCAGGGGATAACGCAGGAAAGAACATGTGAGCAAAAGGCCAGCAAAAGGCCAGGAACC
GTAAAAAGGCCGCGTTGCTGGCGTTTTTCCATAGGCTCCGCCCCCCTGACGAGCATCACAAAAATCGACG
CTCAAGTCAGAGGTGGCGAAACCCGACAGGACTATAAAGATACCAGGCGTTTCCCCCTGGAAGCTCCCTC
GTGCGCTCTCCTGTTCCGACCCTGCCGCTTACCGGATACCTGTCCGCCTTTCTCCCTTCGGGAAGCGTGG
CGCTTTCTCATAGCTCACGCTGTAGGTATCTCAGTTCGGTGTAGGTCGTTCGCTCCAAGCTGGGCTGTGT
GCACGAACCCCCCGTTCAGCCCGACCGCTGCGCCTTATCCGGTAACTATCGTCTTGAGTCCAACCCGGTA
AGACACGACTTATCGCCACTGGCAGCAGCCACTGGTAACAGGATTAGCAGAGCGAGGTATGTAGGCGGTG
CTACAGAGTTCTTGAAGTGGTGGCCTAACTACGGCTACACTAGAAGGACAGTATTTGGTATCTGCGCTCT
GCTGAAGCCAGTTACCTTCGGAAAAAGAGTTGGTAGCTCTTGATCCGGCAAACAAACCACCGCTGGTAGC
GGTGGTTTTTTTGTTTGCAAGCAGCAGATTACGCGCAGAAAAAAAGGATCTCAAGAAGATCCTTTGATCT
TTTCTACGGGGTCTGACGCTCAGTGGAACGAAAACTCACGTTAAGGGATTTTGGTCATGAGATTATCAAA
AAGGATCTTCACCTAGATCCTTTTAAATTAAAAATGAAGTTTTAAATCAATCTAAAGTATATATGAGTAA
ACTTGGTCTGACAGTTACCAATGCTTAATCAGTGAGGCACCTATCTCAGCGATCTGTCTATTTCGTTCAT
CCATAGTTGCCTGACTCCCCGTCGTGTAGATAACTACGATACGGGAGGGCTTACCATCTGGCCCCAGTGC
TGCAATGATACCGCGAGACCCACGCTCACCGGCTCCAGATTTATCAGCAATAAACCAGCCAGCCGGAAGG
GCCGAGCGCAGAAGTGGTCCTGCAACTTTATCCGCCTCCATCCAGTCTATTAATTGTTGCCGGGAAGCTA
GAGTAAGTAGTTCGCCAGTTAATAGTTTGCGCAACGTTGTTGCCATTGCTACAGGCATCGTGGTGTCACG
CTCGTCGTTTGGTATGGCTTCATTCAGCTCCGGTTCCCAACGATCAAGGCGAGTTACATGATCCCCCATG
TTGTGCAAAAAAGCGGTTAGCTCCTTCGGTCCTCCGATCGTTGTCAGAAGTAAGTTGGCCGCAGTGTTAT
CACTCATGGTTATGGCAGCACTGCATAATTCTCTTACTGTCATGCCATCCGTAAGATGCTTTTCTGTGAC
TGGTGAGTACTCAACCAAGTCATTCTGAGAATAGTGTATGCGGCGACCGAGTTGCTCTTGCCCGGCGTCA
ATACGGGATAATACCGCGCCACATAGCAGAACTTTAAAAGTGCTCATCATTGGAAAACGTTCTTCGGGGC
GAAAACTCTCAAGGATCTTACCGCTGTTGAGATCCAGTTCGATGTAACCCACTCGTGCACCCAACTGATC
TTCAGCATCTTTTACTTTCACCAGCGTTTCTGGGTGAGCAAAAACAGGAAGGCAAAATGCCGCAAAAAAG
GGAATAAGGGCGACACGGAAATGTTGAATACTCATACTCTTCCTTTTTCATTATTATTGAAGCATTTATC
AGGGTTATTGTCTCATGAGCGGATACATATTTGAATGTATTTAGAAAAATAAACAAATAGGGGTTCCGCG
CACATTTCCCCGAAAAGTGCCACCTAACGAAGCATCTGTGCTTCATTTTGTAGAACAAAAATGCAACGCG
AGAGCGCTAATTTTTCAAACAAAGAATCTGAGCTGCATTTTTACAGAACAGAAATGCAACGCGAAAGCGC
TATTTTACCAACGAAGAATCTGTGCTTCATTTTTGTAAAACAAAAATGCAACGCGAGAGCGCTAATTTTT
CAAACAAAGAATCTGAGCTGCATTTTTACAGAACAGAAATGCAACGCGAGAGCGCTATTTTACCAACAAA
GAATCTATACTTCTTTTTTGTTCTACAAAAATGCATCCCGAGAGCGCTATTTTTCTAACAAAGCATCTTA
GATTACTTTTTTTCTCCTTTGTGCGCTCTATAATGCAGTCTCTTGATAACTTTTTGCACTGTAGGTCCGT
TAAGGTTAGAAGAAGGCTACTTTGGTGTCTATTTTCTCTTCCATAAAAAAAGCCTGACTCCACTTCCCGC
GTTTACTGATTACTAGCGAAGCTGCGGGTGCATTTTTTCAAGATAAAGGCATCCCCGATTATATTCTATA
CCGATGTGGATTGCGCATACTTTGTGAACAGAAAGTGATAGCGTTGATGATTCTTCATTGGTCAGAAAAT
TATGAACGGTTTCTTCTATTTTGTCTCTATATACTACGTATAGGAAATGTTTACATTTTCGTATTGTTTT
CGATTCACTCTATGAATAGTTCTTACTACAATTTTTTTGTCTAAAGAGTAATACTAGAGATAAACATAAA
AAATGTAGAGGTCGAGTTTAGATGCAAGTTCAAGGAGCGAAAGGTGGATGGGTAGGTTATATAGGGATAT
AGCACAGAGATATATAGCAAAGAGATACTTTTGAGCAATGTTTGTGGAAGCGGTATTCGCATTATTTTAG
TAGCTCGTTACAGTCCGGTGCGTTTTTGGTTTTTTGAAAGTGCGTCTTCAGAGCGCTTTTGGTTTTCAAA
AGCGCTCTGAAGTTCCTATACTTTCTAGAGAATAGGAACTTCGGAATAGGAACTTCAAAGCGTTTCCGAA
AACGAGCGCTTCCGAAAATGCAACGCGAGCTGCGCACATACAGCTCACTGTTCACGTCGCACCTATATCT
GCGTGTTGCCTGTATATATATATACATGAGAAGAACGGCATAGTGCGTGTTTATGCTTAAATGCGTACTT
ATATGCGTCTATTTATGTAGGATGAAAGGTAGTCTAGTACCTCCTGTGATATTATCCCATTCCATGCGGG
GTATCGTATGCTTCCTTCAGCACTACCCTTTAGCTGTTCTATATGCTGCCACTCCTCAATTGGATTAGTC
TCATCCTTCAATGCTATCATTTCCTTTGATATTGGATCATACTAAGAAACCATTATTATCATGACATTAA
CCTATAAAAATAGGCGTATCACGAGGCCCTTTCGTCTCGCGCGTTTCGGTGATGACGGTGAAAACCTCTG
ACACATGCAGCTCCCGGAGACGGTCACAGCTTGTCTGTAAGCGGATGCCGGGAGCAGAGAATTTTGTAAC
ACCAACATAACACTGACATCTTTAACAACTTTTAATTATGATACATTTCTTACGTCATGATTGATTATTA
CAGCTATGCTGACAAATGACTCTTGTTGCATGGCTACGAACCGGGTAATACTAAGTGATTGACTCTTGCT
GACCTTTTATTAAGAACTAAATGGACTATATTATGGAGCATTTCATGTATAAATTGGTGCGTAAAATCGT
TGGATCTCTCTTCTAAGTACATCCTACTATAACAATCAAGAAAAACAAGAAAATCGGACAAAACAATCAA
GTATGGATTCTAGAACAGTTGGTATATTAGGAGGGGGACAATTGGGACGTATGATTGTTGAGGCAGCAAA
CAGGCTCAACATTAAGACGGTAATACTAGATGCTGAAAATTCTCCTGCCAAACAAATAAGCAACTCCAAT
GACCACGTTAATGGCTCCTTTTCCAATCCTCTTGATATCGAAAAACTAGCTGAAAAATGTGATGTGCTAA
CGATTGAGATTGAGCATGTTGATGTTCCTACACTAAAGAATCTTCAAGTAAAACATCCCAAATTAAAAAT
TTACCCTTCTCCAGAAACAATCAGATTGATACAAGACAAATATATTCAAAAAGAGCATTTAATCAAAAAT
GGTATAGCAGTTACCCAAAGTGTTCCTGTGGAACAAGCCAGTGAGACGTCCCTATTGAATGTTGGAAGAG
ATTTGGGTTTTCCATTCGTCTTGAAGTCGAGGACTTTGGCATACGATGGAAGAGGTAACTTCGTTGTAAA
GAATAAGGAAATGATTCCGGAAGCTTTGGAAGTACTGAAGGATCGTCCTTTGTACGCCGAAAAATGGGCA
CCATTTACTAAAGAATTAGCAGTCATGATTGTGAGGTCTGTTAACGGTTTAGTGTTTTCTTACCCAATTG
TAGAGACTATCCACAAGGACAATATCTGTGACTTATGTTATGCGCCTGCTAGAGTTCCGGACTCCGTTCA
ACTTAAGGCGAAGTTGTTGGCAGAAAATGCAATCAAATCTTTTCCCGGTTGTGGTATATTTGGTGTGGAA
ATGTTCTATTTAGAAACAGGGGAATTGCTTATTAACGAAATTGCCCCAAGGCCTCACAACTCTGGACATT
ATACCATTGATGCTTGCGTCACTTCTCAATTTGAAGCTCATTTGAGATCAATTTTGGATTTGCCAATGCC
AAAGAATTTCACATCTTTCTCCACCATTACAACGAACGCCATTATGCTAAATGTTCTTGGAGACAAACAT
ACAAAAGATAAAGAGCTAGAAACTTGCGAAAGAGCATTGGCGACTCCAGGTTCCTCAGTGTACTTATATG
GAAAAGAGTCTAGACCTAACAGAAAAGTAGGTCACATAAATATCATTGCCTCCAGTATGGCGGAATGTGA
ACAAAGGCTGAACTACATTACAGGTAGAACTGATATTCCAATCAAAATCTCTGTCGCTCAAAAGTTGGAC
TTGGAAGCAATGGTCAAACCATTGGTTGGAATCATCATGGGATCAGACTCTGACTTGCCGGTAATGTCTG
CCGCATGTGCGGTTTTAAAAGATTTTGGCGTTCCATTTGAAGTGACAATAGTCTCTGCTCATAGAACTCC
ACATAGGATGTCAGCATATGCTATTTCCGCAAGCAAGCGTGGAATTAAAACAATTATCGCTGGAGCTGGT
GGGGCTGCTCACTTGCCAGGTATGGTGGCTGCAATGACACCACTTCCTGTCATCGGTGTGCCCGTAAAAG
GTTCTTGTCTAGATGGAGTAGATTCTTTACATTCAATTGTGCAAATGCCTAGAGGTGTTCCAGTAGCTAC
CGTCGCTATTAATAATAGTACGAACGCTGCGCTGTTGGCTGTCAGACTGCTTGGCGCTTATGATTCAAGT
TATACAACGAAAATGGAACAGTTTTTATTAAAGCAAGAAGAAGAAGTTCTTGTCAAAGCACAAAAGTTAG
AAACTGTCGGTTACGAAGCTTATCTAGAAAACAAGTAATATATAAGTTTATTGATATACTTGTACAGCAA
ATAATTATAAAATGATATACCTATTTTTTAGGCTTTGTTATGATTACATCAAATGTGGACTTCATACATA
GAAATCAACGCTTACAGGTGTCCTTTTTTAAGAATTTCATACATAAGATCTATGCGGTGTGAAATACCGC
ACAGATGCGTAAGGAGAAAATACCGCATCAGGAAATTGTAAGCGTTAATCTTTTGTTAAAATTCGCGTTA
AATTTTTGTTAAATCAGCTCATTTTTTAACCAATAGGCCGAAATCGGCAAAATCCCTTATAAATCAAAAG
AATAGACCGAGATAGGGT
[37 nt withheld, positions 6319-6355]
AAAGAACGTGGACTCCAACGTCAAAGG
[49 nt withheld, positions 6383-6431]
T
[91 nt withheld, positions 6433-6523]
G
[124 nt withheld, positions 6525-6648]
CCATTCGCCATTCAGGCTGCGCAACTGTTGGGAAGGGCGATCGGTGCGGGCCTCTTCGCTATTACGCCAG
CTGGCGAAAGGGGGATGTGCTGCAAGGCGATTAAGTTGGGTAACGCCAGGGTTTTCCCAGTCACGACGTT
GTAAAACGACGGCCAGTGAGCGCGCGTAATACGACTCACTATAGGGCGAATTGGGTACCGGGCCTCCCCT
GGAGGTCGACCAATTCGACAGGTTATCAGCAACAACACAGTCATATCCATTCTCAATTAGCTCTACCACA
GTGTGTGAACCAATGTATCCAGCACCACCTGTAACCAAAACAATTTTAGAAGTACTTTCACTTTGTAACT
GAGCTGTCATTTATATTGAATTTTCAAAAATTCTTACTTTTTTTTTGGATGGACGCAAAGAAGTTTAATA
ATCATATTACATGGCATTACCACCATATACATATCCATATACATATCCATATCTAATCTTACTTATATGT
TGTGGAAATGTAAAGAGCCCCATTATCTTAGCCTAAAAAAACCTTCTCTTTGGAACTTTCAGTAATACGC
TTAACTGCTCATTGCTATATTGAAGTACGGATTAGAAGCCGCCGAGCGGGTGACAGCCCTCCGAAGGAAG
ACTCTCCTCCGTGCGTCCTCGTCTTCACCGGTCGCGTTCCTGAAACGCAGATGTGCCTCGCGCCGCACTG
CTCCGAACAATAAAGATTCTACAATACTAGCTTTTATGGTTATGAAGAGGAAAAATTGGCAGTAACCTGG
CCCCACAAACCTTCAAATGAACGAATCAAATTAACAACCATAGGATGATAATGCGATTAGTTTTTTAGCC
TTATTTCTGGGGTAATTAATCAGCGAAGCGATGATTTTTGATCTATTAACAGATATATAAATGCAAAAAC
TGCATAACCACTTTAACTAATACTTTCAACATTTTCGGTTTGTATTACTTCTTATTCAAATGTAATAAAA
GTATCAACAAAAAATTGTTAATATACCTCTATACTTTAACGTCAAGGAGAAAAAACCCCGGATCCGTAAC
CATGTCAACTGGTTCTTCTCACCATCACCATCACCATGGTTCTTCTATGAAAATCGAAGAAGGTAAACTG
GTAATCTGGATTAACGGCGATAAAGGCTATAACGGTCTCGCTGAAGTCGGTAAGAAATTCGAGAAAGATA
CCGGAATTAAAGTCACCGTTGAGCATCCGGATAAACTGGAAGAGAAATTCCCACAGGTTGCGGCAACTGG
CGATGGCCCTGACATTATCTTCTGGGCACACGACCGCTTTGGTGGCTACGCTCAATCTGGCCTGTTGGCT
GAAATCACCCCGGACAAAGCGTTCCAGGACAAGCTGTATCCGTTTACCTGGGATGCCGTACGTTACAACG
GCAAGCTGATTGCTTACCCGATCGCTGTTGAAGCGTTATCGCTGATTTATAACAAAGATCTGCTGCCGAA
CCCGCCAAAAACCTGGGAAGAGATCCCGGCGCTGGATAAAGAACTGAAAGCGAAAGGTAAGAGCGCGCTG
ATGTTCAACCTGCAAGAACCGTACTTCACCTGGCCGCTGATTGCTGCTGACGGGGGTTATGCGTTCAAGT
ATGAAAACGGCAAGTACGACATTAAAGACGTGGGCGTGGATAACGCTGGCGCGAAAGCGGGTCTGACCTT
CCTGGTTGACCTGATTAAAAACAAACACATGAATGCAGACACCGATTACTCCATCGCAGAAGCTGCCTTT
AATAAAGGCGAAACAGCGATGACCATCAACGGCCCGTGGGCATGGTCCAACATCGACACCAGCAAAGTGA
ATTATGGTGTAACGGTACTGCCGACCTTCAAGGGTCAACCATCCAAACCGTTCGTTGGCGTGCTGAGCGC
AGGTATTAACGCCGCCAGTCCGAACAAAGAGCTGGCAAAAGAGTTCCTCGAAAACTATCTGCTGACTGAT
GAAGGTCTGGAAGCGGTTAATAAAGACAAACCGCTGGGTGCCGTAGCGCTGAAGTCTTACGAGGAAGAGT
TGGCGAAAGATCCACGTATTGCCGCCACTATGGAAAACGCCCAGAAAGGTGAAATCATGCCGAACATCCC
GCAGATGTCCGCTTTCTGGTATGCCGTGCGTACTGCGGTGATCAACGCCGCCAGCGGTCGTCAGACTGTC
GATGAAGCCCTGAAAGACGCGCAGACTAATTCGAGCTCGAACAACAACAACAATAACAATAACAACAACC
TCGGGATCGAGGAAAACCTGTACTTCCAATCCAATATTGGAAGTGGATAACTCTCGAGGATCGTAATGAC
TAGATTATATAATCAGAAATAGCCTTTGGTGATCACTTCCATTTTAGTCAGCATAATAGAAAGTTTAATT
ACGCGCTTTTTTACATTCCGACAAAGATCTGCCCGAGAAAATTCTTCGAGAAGACAACAACAACAAAAAA
AATAAAGCCTGGGCGAAAAACATCGTGCGTTTACATAATATCTTGAAAAGCAAACAGATATATAAACCGC
TATTGAAATTACCTTTTTAAGTATTCGCCTAGAAGCCTTGTTTCAAGTAGCATCAACAACAGGTGTTAGG
TTAAACTGCTTTGACTTTTTGTTCTTTAACGAATATCATTAAAAAAAAAGGACATCTATAAAGAATGTCT
CCAAACTCGTCGAAAACTCGAACGGACCAGATAAGCTCCATGCCTGGTATTAATGAAGCCACGAAGGTGG
AAAGTAAGAATGTTGTGAAGGATGCTGTTCCAATAAAATCTGAAGTTGAAACCAATGGTACATCAATAGT
AAGAGAAAAACAAGATCCACAGGACGGGTGTGGTCGCCATGATCGCGTAGTCGATAGTGGCTCCAAGTAG
CGAAGCGAGCAGGACTGGGCGGCGGCCAAAGCGGTCGGACAGTGCTCCGAGAACGGGTGCGCATAGAAAT
TGCATCAACGCATATAGCGCTAGCAGCACGCCATAGTGACTGGTGATGCTGTCGG
Features (pLannotate 1.2.2; 24 found; start..end, strand, type, name):
    225..272     -  misc_feature   MCS (fragment): pBluescript multiple cloning site
    285..303     -  promoter       T3 promoter: promoter for bacteriophage T3 RNA polymerase
    348..364     -  protein_bind   lac operator: The lac repressor binds to the lac operator to inhibit transcription in E. coli. This inhibition can be relieved by adding lactose or isopropyl-β-D-thiogalactopyranoside (IPTG). lac repressor encoded by lacI
    372..402     -  promoter       lac promoter: promoter for the E. coli lac operon
    417..438     -  protein_bind   CAP binding site: CAP binding activates transcription in the presence of cAMP. E. coli catabolite activator protein
    451..543     -  CDS            lacI (fragment): lac repressor; lacI; The lac repressor binds to the lac operator to inhibit transcription in E. coli. This inhibition can be relieved by adding lactose or isopropyl-β-D-thiogalactopyranoside (IPTG).
    726..1314    -  rep_origin     ori: high-copy-number ColE1/pMB1/pBR322/pUC origin of replication
   1485..2345    -  CDS            AmpR: β-lactamase; bla; confers resistance to ampicillin, carbenicillin, and related antibiotics
   2346..2450    -  promoter       AmpR promoter: bla
   2476..3818    -  rep_origin     2μ ori: yeast 2μ plasmid origin of replication
   3886..3921    +  CDS            rop (fragment): Rop protein, which maintains plasmids at low copy number; rop
   3977..4272    +  promoter       ADE2 promoter (fragment): S. cerevisiae ADE2
   4273..5985    +  CDS            ADE2: PUR6_YEAST - Experimental evidence at protein level: Swiss-Prot protein existence level 1. From Saccharomyces cerevisiae (strain ATCC 204508 / S288c) (Baker's yeast).
   6141..6192    +  misc_feature   bom (fragment): basis of mobility region from pBR322
   6220..6648    -  rep_origin     f1 ori (sequence partly withheld): f1 bacteriophage origin of replication; arrow indicates direction of (+) strand synthesis
   6652..6807    -  CDS            lacZα (fragment): LacZα fragment of β-galactosidase; lacZ fragment
   6815..6833    +  promoter       T7 promoter: promoter for bacteriophage T7 RNA polymerase
   6835..6969    -  CDS            GALE (fragment): GALE_HUMAN - Experimental evidence at protein level: Swiss-Prot protein existence level 1. Catalyzes two distinct but analogous reactions: the reversible epimerization of UDP-glucose to UDP-galactose and the reversible epimerization of UDP-N-acetylglucosamine to UDP-N- acetylgalactosamine. The reaction with UDP-Gal plays a critical role in the Leloir pathway of galactose catabolism in which galactose is converted to the glycolytic intermediate glucose 6-phosphate. It contributes to the catabolism of dietary galactose and enables the endogenous biosynthesis of both UDP-Gal and UDP-GalNAc when e
   7020..7684    +  promoter       GAL1,10 promoter: GAL1 and GAL10 genes of S. cerevisiae; divergent inducible promoter, regulated by Gal4
   7718..7735    +  CDS            6xHis: 6xHis affinity tag
   7745..8845    +  CDS            MBP: maltose binding protein from E. coli; malE (mutated); This version of the gene does not encode a signal sequence, so MBP will remain in the cytosol.
   8900..8916    +  CDS            TEV site (fragment): tobacco etch virus (TEV) protease recognition and cleavage site
   9303..9467    +  CDS            TCB2 (fragment): TCB2_YEAST - Experimental evidence at protein level: Swiss-Prot protein existence level 1. May play a role in membrane trafficking. From Saccharomyces cerevisiae (strain ATCC 204508 / S288c) (Baker's yeast).
   9462..111     -  CDS            TcR (fragment) (across the origin): tetracycline efflux protein; tet; confers resistance to tetracycline
