[The description below was written by a language model from this plasmid's Addgene catalogue record and pLannotate feature annotations shown in this document.]
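Description:
Gal1/10 His6-MBP TEV Ade S. cerevisiae expression vector (12ADE-C) is an empty, 9,643 bp E. coli–yeast shuttle backbone built on pRS422 for galactose-inducible protein expression in Saccharomyces cerevisiae. In bacteria it is maintained at high copy through a ColE1/pUC-type origin and selected with ampicillin via the β-lactamase gene. In yeast it replicates episomally from the 2μ origin and is selected by an ADE2 gene with its own promoter, which complements adenine auxotrophy. An f1 origin, T3 and T7 promoters, lac regulatory elements and lacZα and multiple-cloning-site fragments are carry-overs from the pBluescript-derived backbone. Short annotated fragments such as rop, bom, TcR, GALE and TCB2 appear to be residual or flanking sequence rather than functional parts.

The expression cassette consists of the divergent, Gal4-regulated GAL1,10 promoter followed by a 6xHis tag, a signal-sequence-free (cytosolic) maltose-binding protein and a TEV protease recognition site. No insert is present. A gene of interest is introduced downstream of the TEV site by ligation-independent cloning, using the same universal primer tags as the depositor's other vector series, so that one PCR product can be placed into many vectors in parallel. The resulting protein carries an N-terminal His6-MBP fusion that aids solubility and affinity purification and can be removed with TEV protease. The feature table does not annotate a transcription terminator.

Sister plasmids in the series carry Trp or Ura markers, and the depositor reports that all three can coexist in one suitably auxotrophic strain to co-express three proteins. The depositor sequence is described as theoretical, with minor discrepancies that do not affect function.
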