Addgene plasmid #48299: Gal1/10 His6-MBP TEV Ade S. cerevisiae expression vector (12ADE-C)
Purpose: (Empty Backbone)
Depositing lab: Scott Gradia. Depositing organization: University of California, Berkeley.
Backbone
  Vector backbone: pRS422
  Backbone size (bp): 9643
  Vector type: NA
  Tag / fusion protein: His6 (N terminal on backbone); MBP (N terminal on backbone)
Growth in bacteria
  Bacterial resistance: Ampicillin, 100 μg/mL
  Growth temperature: 37°C
  Growth strain: XL1 Blue
  Copy number: High Copy
Gene/Insert
  Gene/Insert name: None
Terms and licenses: Academic/Nonprofit Terms; Industry Terms: Not Available to Industry
Depositor comments: Note: The full plasmid sequence displayed here is theoretical and may not be entirely accurate. Addgene's quality control sequencing has identified some discrepancies with the sequence, but they do not impact the plasmid's function. This plasmid is a LIC-adapted S. cerevisiae vector. It uses the same PCR primer tags as with most of our other vectors, so one PCR product can be inserted into many different vectors at once. This vector has a TEV cleavable His6-MBP tag on the N-terminus and can complement Ade auxotrophy. Add the following tags to your PCR primers: LicV1 Forward Tag TACTTCCAATCCAATGCA(ATG) LicV1 Reverse Tag TTATCCACTTCCAATGTTATTA Linearize this plasmid with SspI and gel purify the product, then T4-treat with dGTP. For the PCR product, T4-treat with dCTP. Series 12 vectors are galactose inducible (using the Gal 1/10 promoter). The plasmids are cloned and propagated in E. coli. Plasmids are available to complement the Ade, Trp, or Ura auxotrophies. The Ade, Trp, and Ura plasmids can co-exist in the same yeast cell with no compatibility issues. We have successfully expressed 3 proteins from these 3 plasmids in the same strain (BCY123: Ade-, Trp-, Ura-). For more information, please see our website: http://qb3.berkeley.edu/qb3/macrolab/
How to cite: Gal1/10 His6-MBP TEV Ade S. cerevisiae expression vector (12ADE-C) was a gift from Scott Gradia (Addgene plasmid # 48299 ; http://n2t.net/addgene:48299 ; RRID:Addgene_48299)
