>Addgene plasmid #48299 | Gal1/10 His6-MBP TEV Ade S. cerevisiae expression vector (12ADE-C) | addgene partial sequence | sequence record 71769 | F1ori-F 5'-GTGGACTCTTGTTCCAAACTGG-3'
CCTATCTCGGTCTATTCTTTTGATTTATAAGGGATTTTGCCGATTTCGGCCTATTGGTTAAAAAATGAGC
TGATTTAACAAAAATTTAACGCGAATTTTAACAAAAGATTAACGCTTACAATTTCCTGATGCGGTATTTT
CTCCTTACGCATCTGTGCGGTATTTCACACCGCATAGATCTTATGTATGAAATTCTTAAAAAAGGACACC
TGTAAGCGTTGATTTCTATGTATGAAGTCCACATTTGATGTAATCATAACAAAGCCTAAAAAATAGGTAT
ATCATTTTATAATTATTTGCTGTACAAGTATATCAATAAACTTATATATTACTTGTTTTCTAGATAAGCT
TCGTAACCGACAGTTTCTAACTTTTGTGCTTTGACAAGAACTTCTTCTTCTTGCTTTAATAAAAACTGTT
CCATTTTCGTTGTATAACTTGAATCATAAGCGCCAAGCAGTCTGACAGCCAACAGCGCAGCGTTCGTACT
ATTATTAATAGCGACGGTAGCTACTGGAACACCTCTAGGCATTTGCACAATTGAATGTAAAGAATCTACT
CCATCTAGACAAGAACCTTTTACGGGCACACCGATGACAGGAAGTGGTGTCATTGCAGCCACCATACCTG
GCAAGTGAGCAGCCCCACCAGCTCCAGCGATAATTGTTTTAATTCCACGCTTGCTTGCGGAAATAGCATA
TGCTGACATCCTATGTGGAGTTCTATGAGCAGAGACTATTGTCACTTCAAATGGAACGCCAAAATCTTTT
AAAACCGCACATGCGGCAGACATTACCGGCAAGTCAGAGTCTGATCCCATGATGATTCCAACCAATGGTT
TGACCATTGCTTCCAAGTCCAACTTTTGAGCGACAGAGATTTTGATTGGAATATCAGTTCTACCTGTAAT
GTAGTTCAGCCTTTGTTCACATTCCGCCATACTGGAGGCAATGATATTTATGTGACCTACTTTTCTGTTA
GGTCTAGACTCTTTTCCATATAAGTACACTGAGGAACCTGGAGTCGCCAATGCTCTTTCGCAAGTTTC
