>Addgene plasmid #48299 | Gal1/10 His6-MBP TEV Ade S. cerevisiae expression vector (12ADE-C) | addgene partial sequence | sequence record 71770 | pGEX3
CGAAACGCGCGAGACGAAAGGGCCTCGTGATACGCCTATTTTTATAGGTTAATGTCATGATAATAATGGT
TTCTTAGTATGATCCAATATCAAAGGAAATGATAGCATTGAAGGATGAGACTAATCCAATTGAGGAGTGG
CAGCATATAGAACAGCTAAAGGGTAGTGCTGAAGGAAGCATACGATACCCCGCATGGAATGGGATAATAT
CACAGGAGGTACTAGACTACCTTTCATCCTACATAAATAGACGCATATAAGTACGCATTTAAGCATAAAC
ACGCACTATGCCGTTCTTCTCATGTATATATATATACAGGCAACACGCAGATATAGGTGCGACGTGAACA
GTGAGCTGTATGTGCGCAGCTCGCGTTGCATTTTCGGAAGCGCTCGTTTTCGGAAACGCTTTGAAGTTCC
TATTCCGAAGTTCCTATTCTCTAGAAAGTATAGGAACTTCAGAGCGCTTTTGAAAACCAAAAGCGCTCTG
AAGACGCACTTTCAAAAAACCAAAAACGCACCGGACTGTAACGAGCTACTAAAATAATGCGAATACCGCT
TCCACAAACATTGCTCAAAAGTATCTCTTTGCTATATATCTCTGTGCTATATCCCTATATAACCTACCCA
TCCACCTTTCGCTCCTTGAACTTGCATCTAAACTCGACCTCTACATTTTTTATGTTTATCTCTAGTATTA
CTCTTTAGACAAAAAAATTGTAGTAAGAACTATTCATAGAGTGAATCGAAAACAATACGAAAATGTAAAC
ATTTCCTATACGTAGTATATAGAGACAAAATAGAAGAAACCGTTCATAATTTTCTGACCAATGAAGAATC
ATCAACGCTATCACTTTCTGTTCACAAAGTATGCGCAATCCACATCGGTATAGAATATAATCGGGGATGC
CTTTATCTTGAAAAAATGCACCCGCAGCTTCGCTAGTAATCAGTAAACGCGGGAAGTGGAGTCAGGCTTT
TTTTATGGAAGAGAAAATAGACACCAAAGTAGCCTTCTTCTAACCTTAACGGACCTAC
