>Addgene plasmid #48299 | Gal1/10 His6-MBP TEV Ade S. cerevisiae expression vector (12ADE-C) | addgene partial sequence | sequence record 71771 | M13_pUC_fwd
CGCGCGTAATACGACTCACTATAGGGCGAATTGGGTACCGGGCCTCCCCTGGAGGTCGACCAATTCGACA
GGTTATCAGCAACAACACAGTCATATCCATTCTCAATTAGCTCTACCACAGTGTGTGAACCAATGTATCC
AGCACCACCTGTAACCAAAACAATTTTAGAAGTACTTTCACTTTGTAACTGAGCTGTCATTTATATTGAA
TTTTCAAAAATTCTTACTTTTTTTTTGGATGGACGCAAAGAAGTTTAATAATCATATTACATGGCATTAC
CACCATATACATATCCATATACATATCCATATCTAATCTTACTTATATGTTGTGGAAATGTAAAGAGCCC
CATTATCTTAGCCTAAAAAAACCTTCTCTTTGGAACTTTCAGTAATACGCTTAACTGCTCATTGCTATAT
TGAAGTACGGATTAGAAGCCGCCGAGCGGGTGACAGCCCTCCGAAGGAAGACTCTCCTCCGTGCGTCCTC
GTCTTCACCGGTCGCGTTCCTGAAACGCAGATGTGCCTCGCGCCGCACTGCTCCGAACAATAAAGATTCT
ACAATACTAGCTTTTATGGTTATGAAGAGGAAAAATTGGCAGTAACCTGGCCCCACAAACCTTCAAATGA
ACGAATCAAATTAACAACCATAGGATGATAATGCGATTAGTTTTTTAGCCTTATTTCTGGGGTAATTAAT
CAGCGAAGCGATGATTTTTGATCTATTAACAGATATATAAATGCAAAAACTGCATAACCACTTTAACTAA
TACTTTCAACATTTTCGGTTTGTATTACTTCTTATTCAAATGTAATAAAAGTATCAACAAAAAATTGTTA
ATATACCTCTATACTTTAACGTCAAGGAGAAAAAACCCCGGATCCGTAACCATGTCAACTGGTTCTTCTC
ACCATCACCATCACCATGG
