>Addgene plasmid #48299 | Gal1/10 His6-MBP TEV Ade S. cerevisiae expression vector (12ADE-C) | addgene partial sequence | sequence record 71772 | Gal1ProF2 5'-CGAAGCGATGATTTTTGATC-3'
TAAATGCAAAAACTGCATAACCACTTTAACTAATACTTTCAACATTTTCGGTTTGTATTACTTCTTATTC
AAATGTAATAAAAGTATCAACAAAAAATTGTTAATATACCTCTATACTTTAACGTCAAGGAGAAAAAACC
CCGGATCCGTAACCATGTCAACTGGTTCTTCTCACCATCACCATCACCATGGTTCTTCTATGAAAATCGA
AGAAGGTAAACTGGTAATCTGGATTAACGGCGATAAAGGCTATAACGGTCTCGCTGAAGTCGGTAAGAAA
TTCGAGAAAGATACCGGAATTAAAGTCACCGTTGAGCATCCGGATAAACTGGAAGAGAAATTCCCACAGG
TTGCGGCAACTGGCGATGGCCCTGACATTATCTTCTGGGCACACGACCGCTTTGGTGGCTACGCTCAATC
TGGCCTGTTGGCTGAAATCACCCCGGACAAAGCGTTCCAGGACAAGCTGTATCCGTTTACCTGGGATGCC
GTACGTTACAACGGCAAGCTGATTGCTTACCCGATCGCTGTTGAAGCGTTATCGCTGATTTATAACAAAG
ATCTGCTGCCGAACCCGCCAAAAACCTGGGAAGAGATCCCGGCGCTGGATAAAGAACTGAAAGCGAAAGG
TAAGAGCGCGCTGATGTTCAACCTGCAAGAACCGTACTTCACCTGGCCGCTGATTGCTGCTGACGGGGGT
TATGCGTTCAAGTATGAAAACGGCAAGTACGACATTAAAGACGTGGGCGTGGATAACGCTGGCGCGAAAG
CGGGTCTGACCTTCCTGGTTGACCTGATTAAAAACAAACACATGAATGCAGACACCGATTACTCCATCGC
AGAAGCTGCCTTTAATAAAGGCGAAACAGCGATGACCATCAACGGCCCGTGGGCATGGTCCAACATCGAC
ACCAGCAAAGTGAATTATGGTGTAACGGTACTGCCGACCTTCAAGGGTCAACCATCCAAACCGTTCGTTG
GCGTGCTGAGCGCAGGTATTAACGCCGCCAGTCCGAACAAAGAGCTGGCAAAAGAGTTCCTCGAAAACTA
TCTGCTGACTGATGAAG
