>Addgene plasmid #48299 | Gal1/10 His6-MBP TEV Ade S. cerevisiae expression vector (12ADE-C) | addgene partial sequence | sequence record 71773 | M13_pUC_rev
TGACCATGATTACGCCAAGCGCGCAATTAACCCTCACTAAAGGGAACAAAAGCTGGAGCTCCACCGCGGT
GGCGGCCGCTCTAGAACTAGTGGTTCCCCCGGGAATCTCGGTCGTAATGATTTTTATAATGACGAAAAAA
AAAAAATTGGAAAGAAAAAGCTTTAATGCGGTAGTTTATCACAGTTAAATTGCTAACGCAGTCAGGCACC
GTGTATGAAATCTAACAATGCGCTCATCGTCATCCTCGGCACCGTCACCCTGGATGCTGTAGGCATAGGC
TTGGTTATGCCGGTACTGCCGGGCCTCTTGCGGGATATCGTCCATTCCGACAGCATCACCAGTCACTATG
GCGTGCTGCTAGCGCTATATGCGTTGATGCAATTTCTATGCGCACCCGTTCTCGGAGCACTGTCCGACCG
CTTTGGCCGCCGCCCAGTCCTGCTCGCTTCGCTACTTGGAGCCACTATCGACTACGCGATCATGGCGACC
ACACCCGTCCTGTGGATCTTGTTTTTCTCTTACTATTGATGTACCATTGGTTTCAACTTCAGATTTTATT
GGAACAGCATCCTTCACAACATTCTTACTTTCCACCTTCGTGGCTTCATTAATACCAGGCATGGAGCTTA
TCTGGTCCGTTCGAGTTTTCGACGAGTTTGGAGACATTCTTTATAGATGTCCTTTTTTTTTAATGATATT
CGTTAAAGAACAAAAAGTCAAAGCAGTTTAACCTAACACCTGTTGTTGATGCTACTTGAAACAAGGCTTC
TAGGCGAATACTTAAAAAGGTAATTTCAATAGCGGTTTATATATCTGTTTGCTTTTCAAGATATTATGTA
AACGCACGATGTTTTTCGCCCAGGCTTTATTTTTTTTGTTGTTGTTGTCTTCTCGAAGAATTTTCTCGGG
CAGATCTTTGTCGGAATGTAAAAAAGCGCGTAATTAAACTTTCTATTATGCTGACTAAAATGGAAGTGAT
CACCAAAGGCTATTTCTGATTATATAATCT
