>Addgene plasmid #48299 | Gal1/10 His6-MBP TEV Ade S. cerevisiae expression vector (12ADE-C) | addgene partial sequence | sequence record 71774 | MBP-F 5'-GATGAAGCCCTGAAAGACGCGCAG-3'
GAACAACAACAACAATAACAATAACAACAACCTCGGGATCGAGGAAAACCTGTACTTCCAATCCAATATT
GGAAGTGGATAACTCTCGAGGATCGTAATGACTAGATTATATAATCAGAAATAGCCTTTGGTGATCACTT
CCATTTTAGTCAGCATAATAGAAAGTTTAATTACGCGCTTTTTTACATTCCGACAAAGATCTGCCCGAGA
AAATTCTTCGAGAAGACAACAACAACAAAAAAAATAAAGCCTGGGCGAAAAACATCGTGCGTTTACATAA
TATCTTGAAAAGCAAACAGATATATAAACCGCTATTGAAATTACCTTTTTAAGTATTCGCCTAGAAGCCT
TGTTTCAAGTAGCATCAACAACAGGTGTTAGGTTAAACTGCTTTGACTTTTTGTTCTTTAACGAATATCA
TTAAAAAAAAAGGACATCTATAAAGAATGTCTCCAAACTCGTCGAAAACTCGAACGGACCAGATAAGCTC
CATGCCTGGTATTAATGAAGCCACGAAGGTGGAAAGTAAGAATGTTGTGAAGGATGCTGTTCCAATAAAA
TCTGAAGTTGAAACCAATGGTACATCAATAGTAAGAGAAAAACAAGATCCACAGGACGGGTGTGGTCGCC
ATGATCGCGTAGTCGATAGTGGCTCCAAGTAGCGAAGCGAGCAGGACTGGGCGGCGGCCAAAGCGGTCGG
ACAGTGCTCCGAGAACGGGTGCGCATAGAAATTGCATCAACGCATATAGCGCTAGCAGCACGCCATAGTG
ACTGGTGATGCTGTCGGAATGGACGATATCCCGCAAGAGGCCCGGCAGTACCGGCATAACCAAGCCTATG
CCTACAGCATCCAGGGTGACGGTGCCGAGGATGACGATGAGCGCATTGTTAGATTTCATACACGGTGCCT
GACTGCGTTAGCAATTTA
